>Addgene plasmid #121161 | GFP-HSPA8 | addgene full sequence | sequence record 234829 | Addgene NGS Result
GACGGATCGGGAGATCTCCCGATCCCCTATGGTGCACTCTCAGTACAATCTGCTCTGATGCCGCATAGTT
AAGCCAGTATCTGCTCCCTGCTTGTGTGTTGGAGGTCGCTGAGTAGTGCGCGAGCAAAATTTAAGCTACA
ACAAGGCAAGGCTTGACCGACAATTGCATGAAGAATCTGCTTAGGGTTAGGCGTTTTGCGCTGCTTCGCG
ATGTACGGGCCAGATATACGCGTTGACATTGATTATTGACTAGTTATTAATAGTAATCAATTACGGGGTC
ATTAGTTCATAGCCCATATATGGAGTTCCGCGTTACATAACTTACGGTAAATGGCCCGCCTGGCTGACCG
CCCAACGACCCCCGCCCATTGACGTCAATAATGACGTATGTTCCCATAGTAACGCCAATAGGGACTTTCC
ATTGACGTCAATGGGTGGAGTATTTACGGTAAACTGCCCACTTGGCAGTACATCAAGTGTATCATATGCC
AAGTACGCCCCCTATTGACGTCAATGACGGTAAATGGCCCGCCTGGCATTATGCCCAGTACATGACCTTA
TGGGACTTTCCTACTTGGCAGTACATCTACGTATTAGTCATCGCTATTACCATGGTGATGCGGTTTTGGC
AGTACATCAATGGGCGTGGATAGCGGTTTGACTCACGGGGATTTCCAAGTCTCCACCCCATTGACGTCAA
TGGGAGTTTGTTTTGGCACCAAAATCAACGGGACTTTCCAAAATGTCGTAACAACTCCGCCCCATTGACG
CAAATGGGCGGTAGGCGTGTACGGTGGGAGGTCTATATAAGCAGAGCTCTCTGGCTAACTAGAGAACCCA
CTGCTTACTGGCTTATCGAAATTAATACGACTCACTATAGGGAGACCCAAGCTGGCTAGCAACCATGGTG
AGCAAGGGCGAGGAGCTGTTCACCGGGGTGGTGCCCATCCTGGTCGAGCTGGACGGCGACGTAAACGGCC
ACAAGTTCAGCGTGTCTGGCGAGGGCGAGGGCGATGCCACCTACGGCAAGCTGACCCTGAAGTTCATCTG
CACCACCGGCAAGCTGCCCGTGCCCTGGCCCACCCTCGTGACCACCCTGACCTACGGCGTGCAGTGCTTC
AGCCGCTACCCCGACCACATGAAGCAGCACGACTTCTTCAAGTCCGCCATGCCCGAAGGCTACGTCCAGG
AGCGCACCATCTTCTTCAAGGACGACGGCAACTACAAGACCCGCGCCGAGGTGAAGTTCGAGGGCGACAC
CCTGGTGAACCGCATCGAGCTGAAGGGCATCGACTTCAAGGAGGACGGCAACATCCTGGGGCACAAGCTG
GAGTACAACTACAACAGCCACAACGTCTATATCATGGCCGACAAGCAGAAGAACGGCATCAAGGCGAACT
TCAAGATCCGCCACAACATCGAGGACGGCAGCGTGCAGCTCGCCGACCACTACCAGCAGAACACCCCCAT
CGGCGACGGCCCCGTGCTGCTGCCCGACAACCACTACCTGAGCACCCAGTCCGCCCTGAGCAAAGACCCC
AACGAGAAGCGCGATCACATGGTCCTGCTGGAGTTCGTGACCGCCGCCGGGATCACTCTCGGCATGGACG
AGCTGTACAAGTCCAAGGGACCTGCAGTTGGTATTGATCTTGGCACCACCTACTCTTGTGTGGGTGTTTT
CCAGCACGGAAAAGTCGAGATAATTGCCAATGATCAGGGAAACCGAACCACTCCAAGCTATGTCGCCTTT
ACGGACACTGAACGGTTGATCGGTGATGCCGCAAAGAATCAAGTTGCAATGAACCCCACCAACACAGTTT
TTGATGCCAAACGTCTGATTGGACGCAGATTTGATGATGCTGTTGTCCAGTCTGATATGAAACATTGGCC
CTTTATGGTGGTGAATGATGCTGGCAGGCCCAAGGTCCAAGTAGAATACAAGGGAGAGACCAAAAGCTTC
TATCCAGAGGAGGTGTCTTCTATGGTTCTGACAAAGATGAAGGAAATTGCAGAAGCCTACCTTGGGAAGA
CTGTTACCAATGCTGTGGTCACAGTGCCAGCTTACTTTAATGACTCTCAGCGTCAGGCTACCAAAGATGC
TGGAACTATTGCTGGTCTCAATGTACTTAGAATTATTAATGAGCCAACTGCTGCTGCTATTGCTTACGGC
TTAGACAAAAAGGTTGGAGCAGAAAGAAACGTGCTCATCTTTGACCTGGGAGGTGGCACTTTTGATGTGT
CAATCCTCACTATTGAGGATGGAATCTTTGAGGTCAAGTCTACAGCTGGAGACACCCACTTGGGTGGAGA
AGATTTTGACAACCGAATGGTCAACCATTTTATTGCTGAGTTTAAGCGCAAGCATAAGAAGGACATCAGT
GAGAACAAGAGAGCTGTAAGACGCCTCCGTACTGCTTGTGAACGTGCTAAGCGTACCCTCTCTTCCAGCA
CCCAGGCCAGTATTGAGATCGATTCTCTCTATGAAGGAATCGACTTCTATACCTCCATTACCCGTGCCCG
ATTTGAAGAACTGAATGCTGACCTGTTCCGTGGCACCCTGGACCCAGTAGAGAAAGCCCTTCGAGATGCC
AAACTAGACAAGTCACAGATTCATGATATTGTCCTGGTTGGTGGTTCTACTCGTATCCCCAAGATTCAGA
AGCTTCTCCAAGACTTCTTCAATGGAAAAGAACTGAATAAGAGCATCAACCCTGATGAAGCTGTTGCTTA
TGGTGCAGCTGTCCAGGCAGCCATCTTGTCTGGAGACAAGTCTGAGAATGTTCAAGATTTGCTGCTCTTG
GATGTCACTCCTCTTTCCCTTGGTATTGAAACTGCTGGTGGAGTCATGACTGTCCTCATCAAGCGTAATA
CCACCATTCCTACCAAGCAGACACAGACCTTCACTACCTATTCTGACAACCAGCCTGGTGTGCTTATTCA
GGTTTATGAAGGCGAGCGTGCCATGACAAAGGATAACAACCTGCTTGGCAAGTTTGAACTCACAGGCATA
CCTCCTGCACCCCGAGGTGTTCCTCAGATTGAAGTCACTTTTGACATTGATGCCAATGGTATACTCAATG
TCTCTGCTGTGGACAAGAGTACGGGAAAAGAGAACAAGATTACTATCACTAATGACAAGGGCCGTTTGAG
CAAGGAAGACATTGAACGTATGGTCCAGGAAGCTGAGAAGTACAAAGCTGAAGATGAGAAGCAGAGGGAC
AAGGTGTCATCCAAGAATTCACTTGAGTCCTATGCCTTCAACATGAAAGCAACTGTTGAAGATGAGAAAC
TTCAAGGCAAGATTAACGATGAGGACAAACAGAAGATTCTGGACAAGTGTAATGAAATTATCAACTGGCT
TGATAAGAATCAGACTGCTGAGAAGGAAGAATTTGAACATCAACAGAAAGAGCTGGAGAAAGTTTGCAAC
CCCATCATCACCAAGCTGTACCAGAGTGCAGGAGGCATGCCAGGAGGAATGCCTGGGGGATTTCCTGGTG
GTGGAGCTCCTCCCTCTGGTGGTGCTTCCTCAGGGCCCACCATTGAAGAGGTTGATTAATCTAGAGGGCC
CGTTTAAACCCGCTGATCAGCCTCGACTGTGCCTTCTAGTTGCCAGCCATCTGTTGTTTGCCCCTCCCCC
GTGCCTTCCTTGACCCTGGAAGGTGCCACTCCCACTGTCCTTTCCTAATAAAATGAGGAAATTGCATCGC
ATTGTCTGAGTAGGTGTCATTCTATTCTGGGGGGTGGGGTGGGGCAGGACAGCAAGGGGGAGGATTGGGA
AGACAATAGCAGGCATGCTGGGGATGCGGTGGGCTCTATGGCTTCTGAGGCGGAAAGAACCAGCTGGGGC
TCTAGGGGGTATCCCC
[124 nt withheld, positions 3867-3990]
C
[91 nt withheld, positions 3992-4082]
A
[49 nt withheld, positions 4084-4132]
CCTTTGACGTTGGAGTCCACGTTCTTT
[37 nt withheld, positions 4160-4196]
ACCCTATCTCGGTCTATTCTTTTGATTTATAAGGGATTTTGCCGATTTCGGCCTATTGGTTAAAAAATGA
GCTGATTTAACAAAAATTTAACGCGAATTAATTCTGTGGAATGTGTGTCAGTTAGGGTGTGGAAAGTCCC
CAGGCTCCCCAGCAGGCAGAAGTATGCAAAGCATGCATCTCAATTAGTCAGCAACCAGGTGTGGAAAGTC
CCCAGGCTCCCCAGCAGGCAGAAGTATGCAAAGCATGCATCTCAATTAGTCAGCAACCATAGTCCCGCCC
CTAACTCCGCCCATCCCGCCCCTAACTCCGCCCAGTTCCGCCCATTCTCCGCCCCATGGCTGACTAATTT
TTTTTATTTATGCAGAGGCCGAGGCCGCCTCTGCCTCTGAGCTATTCCAGAAGTAGTGAGGAGGCTTTTT
TGGAGGCCTAGGCTTTTGCAAAAAGCTCCCAACCATGACCGAGTACAAGCCCACGGTGCGCCTCGCCACC
CGCGACGACGTCCCCAGGGCCGTACGCACCCTCGCCGCCGCGTTCGCCGACTACCCCGCCACGCGCCACA
CCGTCGATCCGGACCGCCACATCGAGCGGGTCACCGAGCTGCAAGAACTCTTCCTCACGCGCGTCGGGCT
CGACATCGGCAAGGTGTGGGTCGCGGACGACGGCGCCGCGGTGGCGGTCTGGACCACGCCGGAGAGCGTC
GAAGCGGGGGCGGTGTTCGCCGAGATCGGCCCGCGCATGGCCGAGTTGAGCGGTTCCCGGCTGGCCGCGC
AGCAACAGATGGAAGGCCTCCTGGCGCCGCACCGGCCCAAGGAGCCCGCGTGGTTCCTGGCCACCGTCGG
CGTCTCGCCCGACCACCAGGGCAAGGGTCTGGGCAGCGCCGTCGTGCTCCCCGGAGTGGAGGCGGCCGAG
CGCGCCGGGGTGCCCGCCTTCCTGGAGACCTCCGCGCCCCGCAACCTCCCCTTCTACGAGCGGCTCGGCT
TCACCGTCACCGCCGACGTCGAGGTGCCCGAAGGACCGCGCACCTGGTGCATGACCCGCAAGCCCGGTGC
CTGAGCGGGACTCTGGGGTTCGAAATGACCGACCAAGCGACGCCCAACCTGCCATCACGAGATTTCGATT
CCACCGCCGCCTTCTATGAAAGGTTGGGCTTCGGAATCGTTTTCCGGGACGCCGGCTGGATGATCCTCCA
GCGCGGGGATCTCATGCTGGAGTTCTTCGCCCACCCCAACTTGTTTATTGCAGCTTATAATGGTTACAAA
TAAAGCAATAGCATCACAAATTTCACAAATAAAGCATTTTTTTCACTGCATTCTAGTTGTGGTTTGTCCA
AACTCATCAATGTATCTTATCATGTCTGTATACCGTCGACCTCTAGCTAGAGCTTGGCGTAATCATGGTC
ATAGCTGTTTCCTGTGTGAAATTGTTATCCGCTCACAATTCCACACAACATACGAGCCGGAAGCATAAAG
TGTAAAGCCTGGGGTGCCTAATGAGTGAGCTAACTCACATTAATTGCGTTGCGCTCACTGCCCGCTTTCC
AGTCGGGAAACCTGTCGTGCCAGCTGCATTAATGAATCGGCCAACGCGCGGGGAGAGGCGGTTTGCGTAT
TGGGCGCTCTTCCGCTTCCTCGCTCACTGACTCGCTGCGCTCGGTCGTTCGGCTGCGGCGAGCGGTATCA
GCTCACTCAAAGGCGGTAATACGGTTATCCACAGAATCAGGGGATAACGCAGGAAAGAACATGTGAGCAA
AAGGCCAGCAAAAGGCCAGGAACCGTAAAAAGGCCGCGTTGCTGGCGTTTTTCCATAGGCTCCGCCCCCC
TGACGAGCATCACAAAAATCGACGCTCAAGTCAGAGGTGGCGAAACCCGACAGGACTATAAAGATACCAG
GCGTTTCCCCCTGGAAGCTCCCTCGTGCGCTCTCCTGTTCCGACCCTGCCGCTTACCGGATACCTGTCCG
CCTTTCTCCCTTCGGGAAGCGTGGCGCTTTCTCATAGCTCACGCTGTAGGTATCTCAGTTCGGTGTAGGT
CGTTCGCTCCAAGCTGGGCTGTGTGCACGAACCCCCCGTTCAGCCCGACCGCTGCGCCTTATCCGGTAAC
TATCGTCTTGAGTCCAACCCGGTAAGACACGACTTATCGCCACTGGCAGCAGCCACTGGTAACAGGATTA
GCAGAGCGAGGTATGTAGGCGGTGCTACAGAGTTCTTGAAGTGGTGGCCTAACTACGGCTACACTAGAAG
AACAGTATTTGGTATCTGCGCTCTGCTGAAGCCAGTTACCTTCGGAAAAAGAGTTGGTAGCTCTTGATCC
GGCAAACAAACCACCGCTGGTAGCGGTGGTTTTTTTGTTTGCAAGCAGCAGATTACGCGCAGAAAAAAAG
GATCTCAAGAAGATCCTTTGATCTTTTCTACGGGGTCTGACGCTCAGTGGAACGAAAACTCACGTTAAGG
GATTTTGGTCATGAGATTATCAAAAAGGATCTTCACCTAGATCCTTTTAAATTAAAAATGAAGTTTTAAA
TCAATCTAAAGTATATATGAGTAAACTTGGTCTGACAGTTACCAATGCTTAATCAGTGAGGCACCTATCT
CAGCGATCTGTCTATTTCGTTCATCCATAGTTGCCTGACTCCCCGTCGTGTAGATAACTACGATACGGGA
GGGCTTACCATCTGGCCCCAGTGCTGCAATGATACCGCGAGACCCACGCTCACCGGCTCCAGATTTATCA
GCAATAAACCAGCCAGCCGGAAGGGCCGAGCGCAGAAGTGGTCCTGCAACTTTATCCGCCTCCATCCAGT
CTATTAATTGTTGCCGGGAAGCTAGAGTAAGTAGTTCGCCAGTTAATAGTTTGCGCAACGTTGTTGCCAT
TGCTACAGGCATCGTGGTGTCACGCTCGTCGTTTGGTATGGCTTCATTCAGCTCCGGTTCCCAACGATCA
AGGCGAGTTACATGATCCCCCATGTTGTGCAAAAAAGCGGTTAGCTCCTTCGGTCCTCCGATCGTTGTCA
GAAGTAAGTTGGCCGCAGTGTTATCACTCATGGTTATGGCAGCACTGCATAATTCTCTTACTGTCATGCC
ATCCGTAAGATGCTTTTCTGTGACTGGTGAGTACTCAACCAAGTCATTCTGAGAATAGTGTATGCGGCGA
CCGAGTTGCTCTTGCCCGGCGTCAATACGGGATAATACCGCGCCACATAGCAGAACTTTAAAAGTGCTCA
TCATTGGAAAACGTTCTTCGGGGCGAAAACTCTCAAGGATCTTACCGCTGTTGAGATCCAGTTCGATGTA
ACCCACTCGTGCACCCAACTGATCTTCAGCATCTTTTACTTTCACCAGCGTTTCTGGGTGAGCAAAAACA
GGAAGGCAAAATGCCGCAAAAAAGGGAATAAGGGCGACACGGAAATGTTGAATACTCATACTCTTCCTTT
TTCAATATTATTGAAGCATTTATCAGGGTTATTGTCTCATGAGCGGATACATATTTGAATGTATTTAGAA
AAATAAACAAATAGGGGTTCCGCGCACATTTCCCCGAAAAGTGCCACCTGACGTC
Features (pLannotate 1.2.2; 21 found; start..end, strand, type, name):
     28..80      -  misc_feature   bom (fragment): basis of mobility region from pBR322
    235..614     +  enhancer       CMV enhancer: human cytomegalovirus immediate early enhancer
    615..818     +  promoter       CMV promoter: human cytomegalovirus (CMV) immediate early promoter
    814..847     +  LTR            5' LTR (truncated) (fragment): truncated 5' long terminal repeat (LTR) from HIV-1
    863..881     +  promoter       T7 promoter: promoter for bacteriophage T7 RNA polymerase
    905..1621    +  CDS            EGFP: EGFP is a basic (constitutively fluorescent) green fluorescent protein published in 1996, derived from Aequorea victoria. It is reported to be a rapidly-maturing weak dimer with moderate acid sensitivity.
   1622..3556    +  CDS            HSPA8: HSP7C_HUMAN - Also known as HSC70 From Homo sapiens (Human).
   3597..3821    +  polyA_signal   bGH poly(A) signal: bovine growth hormone polyadenylation signal
   3825..3846    +  promoter       SV40 promoter (fragment): SV40 enhancer and early promoter
   3867..4295    +  rep_origin     f1 ori (sequence partly withheld): f1 bacteriophage origin of replication; arrow indicates direction of (+) strand synthesis
   4309..4638    +  promoter       SV40 promoter: SV40 enhancer and early promoter
   4651..5250    +  CDS            PuroR: puromycin N-acetyltransferase; pac from Streptomyces alboniger; confers resistance to puromycin
   5271..5429    +  CDS            ble (fragment): BLE_KLEPN - Experimental evidence at protein level: Swiss-Prot protein existence level 1. Binding protein with a strong affinity to the bleomycin family of antibiotics. Binds to CL990; an antimitotic-antibiotic compound. From Klebsiella pneumoniae.
   5424..5545    +  polyA_signal   SV40 poly(A) signal: SV40 polyadenylation signal
   5618..5634    -  protein_bind   lac operator: The lac repressor binds to the lac operator to inhibit transcription in E. coli. This inhibition can be relieved by adding lactose or isopropyl-β-D-thiogalactopyranoside (IPTG). lac repressor encoded by lacI
   5642..5672    -  promoter       lac promoter: promoter for the E. coli lac operon
   5687..5708    -  protein_bind   CAP binding site: CAP binding activates transcription in the presence of cAMP. E. coli catabolite activator protein
   5721..5813    -  CDS            lacI (fragment): lac repressor; lacI; The lac repressor binds to the lac operator to inhibit transcription in E. coli. This inhibition can be relieved by adding lactose or isopropyl-β-D-thiogalactopyranoside (IPTG).
   5996..6584    -  rep_origin     ori: high-copy-number ColE1/pMB1/pBR322/pUC origin of replication
   6755..7615    -  CDS            AmpR: β-lactamase; bla; confers resistance to ampicillin, carbenicillin, and related antibiotics
   7616..7720    -  promoter       AmpR promoter: bla
