[The description below was written by a language model from this plasmid's Addgene catalogue record and pLannotate feature annotations shown in this document.]
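Description:
GFP-HSPA8 is a mammalian expression plasmid built on a pcDNA3.1 backbone (about 7.75 kb in the sequenced record) that produces human HSPA8, the constitutively expressed heat-shock cognate chaperone also known as HSC70, fused at its N-terminus to EGFP. In bacteria it is maintained through a high-copy ColE1/pUC-type origin and selected with ampicillin via the β-lactamase gene and its own promoter. An f1 phage origin is also present, along with residual lac promoter/operator, lacI and bom fragments that are backbone remnants rather than functional parts of the design.

The expression cassette is driven by the human cytomegalovirus immediate-early enhancer and promoter, followed by a T7 promoter that could support in vitro transcription. The EGFP coding sequence runs directly into the HSPA8 open reading frame, so the two are annotated as contiguous, which is consistent with translation as a single fusion protein. The transcript is terminated by the bovine growth hormone polyadenylation signal. A short annotation matching a truncated HIV-1 5' LTR just downstream of the CMV promoter is only a small fragment, and the plasmid carries no other lentiviral elements. A second cassette places the puromycin N-acetyltransferase gene under the SV40 enhancer/early promoter with an SV40 polyadenylation signal, allowing puromycin selection of transfected mammalian cells. A fragment of a bleomycin-resistance gene after it appears to be left over from marker replacement.

The construct is intended for transient or stable expression of fluorescently tagged HSPA8 in mammalian cells. That use would suit imaging its subcellular localization or recovering it through the GFP tag in protein interaction studies, although the record itself states only the expression purpose.
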