Addgene plasmid #121161: GFP-HSPA8
Purpose: Mammalian expression of GFP tagged HSPA8
Depositing lab: Christine Mayr. Publication: A Membraneless Organelle Associated with the Endoplasmic Reticulum Enables 3'UTR-Mediated Protein-Protein Interactions. Ma W, Mayr C. Cell. 2018 Oct 30. pii: S0092-8674(18)31315-1. doi: 10.1016/j.cell.2018.10.007. PubMed 30449617.
Backbone
  Vector backbone: pcDNA3.1
  Vector type: Mammalian Expression
  Selectable markers: Puromycin
Growth in bacteria
  Bacterial resistance: Ampicillin, 100 μg/mL
  Growth temperature: 37°C
  Growth strain: DH5alpha
  Copy number: Unknown
Gene/Insert
  Gene/Insert name: HSPA8
  Species: H. sapiens (human)
  Entrez Gene: HSPA8 (a.k.a. HEL-33, HEL-S-72p, HSC54, HSC70, HSC71, HSP71, HSP73, HSPA10, LAP-1, LAP1, NIP71)
Terms and licenses: Academic/Nonprofit Terms; Industry Terms: Not Available to Industry
How to cite: GFP-HSPA8 was a gift from Christine Mayr (Addgene plasmid # 121161 ; http://n2t.net/addgene:121161 ; RRID:Addgene_121161)
